>Addgene plasmid #120488 | EF1a_KLF1_P2A_Hygro_Barcode | addgene full sequence | sequence record 234979 | Addgene NGS Result
GTCGACGGATCGGGAGATCTCCCGATCCCCTATGGTGCACTCTCAGTACAATCTGCTCTGATGCCGCATA
GTTAAGCCAGTATCTGCTCCCTGCTTGTGTGTTGGAGGTCGCTGAGTAGTGCGCGAGCAAAATTTAAGCT
ACAACAAGGCAAGGCTTGACCGACAATTGCATGAAGAATCTGCTTAGGGTTAGGCGTTTTGCGCTGCTTC
GCGATGTACGGGCCAGATATACGCGTTGACATTGATTATTGACTAGTTATTAATAGTAATCAATTACGGG
GTCATTAGTTCATAGCCCATATATGGAGTTCCGCGTTACATAACTTACGGTAAATGGCCCGCCTGGCTGA
CCGCCCAACGACCCCCGCCCATTGACGTCAATAATGACGTATGTTCCCATAGTAACGCCAATAGGGACTT
TCCATTGACGTCAATGGGTGGAGTATTTACGGTAAACTGCCCACTTGGCAGTACATCAAGTGTATCATAT
GCCAAGTACGCCCCCTATTGACGTCAATGACGGTAAATGGCCCGCCTGGCATTATGCCCAGTACATGACC
TTATGGGACTTTCCTACTTGGCAGTACATCTACGTATTAGTCATCGCTATTACCATGGTGATGCGGTTTT
GGCAGTACATCAATGGGCGTGGATAGCGGTTTGACTCACGGGGATTTCCAAGTCTCCACCCCATTGACGT
CAATGGGAGTTTGTTTTGGCACCAAAATCAACGGGACTTTCCAAAATGTCGTAACAACTCCGCCCCATTG
ACGCAAATGGGCGGTAGGCGTGTACGGTGGGAGGTCTATATAAGCAGCGCGTTTTGCCTGTACTGGGTCT
CTCTGGTTAGACCAGATCTGAGCCTGGGAGCTCTCTGGCTAACTAGGGAACCCACTGCTTAAGCCTCAAT
AAAGCTTGCCTTGAGTGCTTCAAGTAGTGTGTGCCCGTCTGTTGTGTGACTCTGGTAACTAGAGATCCCT
CAGACCCTTTTAGTCAGTGTGGAAAATCTCTAGCAGTGGCGCCCGAACAGGGACTTGAAAGCGAAAGGGA
AACCAGAGGAGCTCTCTCGACGCAGGACTCGGCTTGCTGAAGCGCGCACGGCAAGAGGCGAGGGGCGGCG
ACTGGTGAGTACGCCAAAAATTTTGACTAGCGGAGGCTAGAAGGAGAGAGATGGGTGCGAGAGCGTCAGT
ATTAAGCGGGGGAGAATTAGATCGCGATGGGAAAAAATTCGGTTAAGGCCAGGGGGAAAGAAAAAATATA
AATTAAAACATATAGTATGGGCAAGCAGGGAGCTAGAACGATTCGCAGTTAATCCTGGCCTGTTAGAAAC
ATCAGAAGGCTGTAGACAAATACTGGGACAGCTACAACCATCCCTTCAGACAGGATCAGAAGAACTTAGA
TCATTATATAATACAGTAGCAACCCTCTATTGTGTGCATCAAAGGATAGAGATAAAAGACACCAAGGAAG
CTTTAGACAAGATAGAGGAAGAGCAAAACAAAAGTAAGACCACCGCACAGCAAGCGGCCGCTGATCTTCA
GACCTGGAGGAGGAGATATGAGGGACAATTGGAGAAGTGAATTATATAAATATAAAGTAGTAAAAATTGA
ACCATTAGGAGTAGCACCCACCAAGGCAAAGAGAAGAGTGGTGCAGAGAGAAAAAAGAGCAGTGGGAATA
GGAGCTTTGTTCCTTGGGTTCTTGGGAGCAGCAGGAAGCACTATGGGCGCAGCGTCAATGACGCTGACGG
TACAGGCCAGACAATTATTGTCTGGTATAGTGCAGCAGCAGAACAATTTGCTGAGGGCTATTGAGGCGCA
ACAGCATCTGTTGCAACTCACAGTCTGGGGCATCAAGCAGCTCCAGGCAAGAATCCTGGCTGTGGAAAGA
TACCTAAAGGATCAACAGCTCCTGGGGATTTGGGGTTGCTCTGGAAAACTCATTTGCACCACTGCTGTGC
CTTGGAATGCTAGTTGGAGTAATAAATCTCTGGAACAGATTTGGAATCACACGACCTGGATGGAGTGGGA
CAGAGAAATTAACAATTACACAAGCTTAATACACTCCTTAATTGAAGAATCGCAAAACCAGCAAGAAAAG
AATGAACAAGAATTATTGGAATTAGATAAATGGGCAAGTTTGTGGAATTGGTTTAACATAACAAATTGGC
TGTGGTATATAAAATTATTCATAATGATAGTAGGAGGCTTGGTAGGTTTAAGAATAGTTTTTGCTGTACT
TTCTATAGTGAATAGAGTTAGGCAGGGATATTCACCATTATCGTTTCAGACCCACCTCCCAACCCCGAGG
GGACCCGACAGGCCCGAAGGAATAGAAGAAGAAGGTGGAGAGAGAGACAGAGACAGATCCATTCGATTAG
TGAACGGATCGGCACTGCGTGCGCCAATTCTGCAGACAAATGGCAGTATTCATCCACAATTTTAAAAGAA
AAGGGGGGATTGGGGGGTACAGTGCAGGGGAAAGAATAGTAGACATAATAGCAACAGACATACAAACTAA
AGAATTACAAAAACAAATTACAAAAATTCAAAATTTTCGGGTTTATTACAGGGACAGCAGAGATCCAGTT
TGGTTAATTAATCGATAAGCTTTGCAAAGATGGATAAAGTTTTAAACAGAGAGGAATCTTTGCAGCTAAT
GGACCTTCTAGGTCTTGAAAGGAGTGGGAATTGGCTCCGGTGCCCGTCAGTGGGCAGAGCGCACATCGCC
CACAGTCCCCGAGAAGTTGGGGGGAGGGGTCGGCAATTGAACCGGTGCCTAGAGAAGGTGGCGCGGGGTA
AACTGGGAAAGTGATGTCGTGTACTGGCTCCGCCTTTTTCCCGAGGGTGGGGGAGAACCGTATATAAGTG
CAGTAGTCGCCGTGAACGTTCTTTTTCGCAACGGGTTTGCCGCCAGAACACAGGTAAGTGCCGTGTGTGG
TTCCCGCGGGCCTGGCCTCTTTACGGGTTATGGCCCTTGCGTGCCTTGAATTACTTCCACCTGGCTGCAG
TACGTGATTCTTGATCCCGAGCTTCGGGTTGGAAGTGGGTGGGAGAGTTCGAGGCCTTGCGCTTAAGGAG
CCCCTTCGCCTCGTGCTTGAGTTGAGGCCTGGCCTGGGCGCTGGGGCCGCCGCGTGCGAATCTGGTGGCA
CCTTCGCGCCTGTCTCGCTGCTTTCGATAAGTCTCTAGCCATTTAAAATTTTTGATGACCTGCTGCGACG
CTTTTTTTCTGGCAAGATAGTCTTGTAAATGCGGGCCAAGATCTGCACACTGGTATTTCGGTTTTTGGGG
CCGCGGGCGGCGACGGGGCCCGTGCGTCCCAGCGCACATGTTCGGCGAGGCGGGGCCTGCGAGCGCGGCC
ACCGAGAATCGGACGGGGGTAGTCTCAAGCTGGCCGGCCTGCTCTGGTGCCTGGCCTCGCGCCGCCGTGT
ATCGCCCCGCCCTGGGCGGCAAGGCTGGCCCGGTCGGCACCAGTTGCGTGAGCGGAAAGATGGCCGCTTC
CCGGCCCTGCTGCAGGGAGCTCAAAATGGAGGACGCGGCGCTCGGGAGAGCGGGCGGGTGAGTCACCCAC
ACAAAGGAAAAGGGCCTTTCCGTCCTCAGCCGTCGCTTCATGTGACTCCACGGAGTACCGGGCGCCGTCC
AGGCACCTCGATTAGTTCTCGAGCTTTTGGAGTACGTCGTCTTTAGGTTGGGGGGAGGGGTTTTATGCGA
TGGAGTTTCCCCACACTGAGTGGGTGGAGACTGAAGTTAGGCCAGCTTGGCACTTGATGTAATTCTCCTT
GGAATTTGCCCTTTTTGAGTTTGGATCTTGGTTCATTCTCAAGCCTCAGACAGTGGTTCAAAGTTTTTTT
CTTCCATTTCAGGTGTCGTGAGGAATTAGCTTGGTACTAATACGACTCACTATAGGGAGACCCAAGCTGG
CTAGGTAAGCTTGATATCGAATTCCTGCAGCCCGGGGGATCCCGCCACCATGGCGACTGCGGAGACAGCA
CTTCCATCAATCTCAACACTCACTGCACTGGGGCCATTTCCAGATACCCAGGACGATTTCCTTAAGTGGT
GGCGGTCCGAAGAGGCTCAAGACATGGGACCTGGTCCGCCGGATCCCACCGAACCTCCTCTGCATGTCAA
AAGTGAAGATCAGCCTGGCGAGGAAGAGGATGACGAAAGGGGTGCCGACGCCACTTGGGACTTGGATCTT
CTCCTTACCAATTTCTCTGGTCCGGAACCTGGCGGGGCACCACAGACGTGCGCTCTCGCTCCCTCAGAAG
CGAGCGGGGCTCAGTACCCACCCCCTCCCGAAACTCTGGGAGCCTATGCTGGGGGTCCTGGACTGGTGGC
TGGGTTGCTTGGTAGTGAGGACCATTCTGGCTGGGTACGCCCCGCTTTGAGGGCCCGCGCTCCGGACGCC
TTTGTGGGACCGGCGCTCGCTCCTGCACCGGCTCCGGAACCAAAAGCCCTCGCGCTGCAGCCCGTGTACC
CCGGACCCGGAGCCGGATCCTCAGGGGGATACTTCCCACGGACCGGACTCAGCGTTCCAGCGGCTTCCGG
GGCGCCATACGGATTGTTGAGCGGCTACCCGGCTATGTATCCCGCTCCCCAGTACCAAGGACACTTCCAA
TTGTTCCGGGGTCTTCAAGGGCCTGCGCCCGGGCCTGCTACCAGTCCCAGTTTCCTCAGTTGTCTGGGAC
CGGGAACTGTTGGCACTGGACTTGGCGGGACTGCAGAGGACCCAGGCGTTATAGCAGAGACAGCGCCAAG
TAAAAGGGGCCGACGAAGCTGGGCCAGGAAACGCCAAGCTGCGCACACTTGTGCCCATCCAGGTTGCGGT
AAATCCTACACGAAGAGCAGTCATCTTAAAGCACATCTTCGCACACACACGGGCGAGAAGCCCTACGCCT
GTACTTGGGAAGGTTGCGGCTGGAGATTCGCTAGATCTGACGAGCTCACCCGGCATTATCGAAAACACAC
TGGCCAGCGACCGTTCCGGTGCCAACTCTGCCCAAGGGCGTTCAGTCGCTCAGATCATCTGGCTTTGCAT
ATGAAGCGACACCTCGGATCCGGCGCAACAAACTTCTCTCTGCTGAAACAAGCCGGAGATGTCGAAGAGA
ATCCTGGACCGATGAAAAAGCCTGAACTCACCGCGACGTCTGTCGAGAAGTTTCTGATCGAAAAGTTCGA
CAGCGTCTCCGACCTGATGCAGCTCTCGGAGGGCGAAGAATCTCGTGCTTTCAGCTTCGATGTAGGAGGG
CGTGGATATGTCCTGCGGGTAAATAGCTGCGCCGATGGTTTCTACAAAGATCGTTATGTTTATCGGCACT
TTGCATCGGCCGCGCTCCCGATTCCGGAAGTGCTTGACATTGGGGAATTCAGCGAGAGCCTGACCTATTG
CATCTCCCGCCGTGCACAGGGTGTCACGTTGCAAGACCTGCCTGAAACCGAACTGCCCGCTGTTCTGCAG
CCGGTCGCGGAGGCCATGGATGCGATCGCTGCGGCCGATCTTAGCCAGACGAGCGGGTTCGGCCCATTCG
GACCGCAAGGAATCGGTCAATACACTACATGGCGTGATTTCATATGCGCGATTGCTGATCCCCATGTGTA
TCACTGGCAAACTGTGATGGACGACACCGTCAGTGCGTCCGTCGCGCAGGCTCTCGATGAGCTGATGCTT
TGGGCCGAGGACTGCCCCGAAGTCCGGCACCTCGTGCACGCGGATTTCGGCTCCAACAATGTCCTGACGG
ACAATGGCCGCATAACAGCGGTCATTGACTGGAGCGAGGCGATGTTCGGGGATTCCCAATACGAGGTCGC
CAACATCTTCTTCTGGAGGCCGTGGTTGGCTTGTATGGAGCAGCAGACGCGCTACTTCGAGCGGAGGCAT
CCGGAGCTTGCAGGATCGCCGCGGCTCCGGGCGTATATGCTCCGCATTGGTCTTGACCAACTCTATCAGA
GCTTGGTTGACGGCAATTTCGATGATGCAGCTTGGGCGCAGGGTCGATGCGACGCAATCGTCCGATCCGG
AGCCGGGACTGTCGGGCGTACACAAATCGCCCGCAGAAGCGCGGCCGTCTGGACCGATGGCTGTGTAGAA
GTACTCGCCGATAGTGGAAACCGACGCCCCAGCACTCGTCCGAGGGCAAAGGAATAAGTTAGAACTATTT
CCTGGCTGTTACGCGTAGAATGTTAACGCAACCTTCTACTGACGGGCTTGTTAAACAGTGAACCGCCCGC
CCCACGACCCGCAGCGCCCGACCGAAAGGAGCGCACGACCCCATGCATCGAACAAAAGAAAAGGGGGGAC
TGGAAGGGCTAATTCACTCCCAACGAAGACAAGATATCATAACTTCGTATAGCATACATTATACGAAGTT
ATCGGCTAGCTGGTCCGGACTGTACTGGGTCTCTCTGGTTAGACCAGATCTGAGCCTGGGAGCTCTCTGG
CTAACTAGGGAACCCACTGCTTAAGCCTCAATAAAGCTTGCCTTGAGTGCTTCAAGTAGTGTGTGCCCGT
CTGTTGTGTGACTCTGGTAACTAGAGATCCCTCAGACCCTTTTAGTCAGTGTGGAAAATCTCTAGCAGGG
CCCGTTTAAACCCGCTGATCAGCCTCGACTGTGCCTTCTAGTTGCCAGCCATCTGTTGTTTGCCCCTCCC
CCGTGCCTTCCTTGACCCTGGAAGGTGCCACTCCCACTGTCCTTTCCTAATAAAATGAGGAAATTGCATC
GCATTGTCTGAGTAGGTGTCATTCTATTCTGGGGGGTGGGGTGGGGCAGGACAGCAAGGGGGAGGATTGG
GAAGACAATAGCAGGCATGCTGGGGATGCGGTGGGCTCTATGGCTTCTGAGGCGGAAAGAACCAGCTGGG
GCTCTAGGGGGTATCCCC
[124 nt withheld, positions 6879-7002]
C
[91 nt withheld, positions 7004-7094]
A
[49 nt withheld, positions 7096-7144]
CCTTTGACGTTGGAGTCCACGTTCTTT
[37 nt withheld, positions 7172-7208]
ACCCTATCTCGGTCTATTCTTTTGATTTATAAGGGATTTTGCCGATTTCGGCCTATTGGTTAAAAAATGA
GCTGATTTAACAAAAATTTAACGCGAATTAATTCTGTGGAATGTGTGTCAGTTAGGGTGTGGAAAGTCCC
CAGGCTCCCCAGCAGGCAGAAGTATGCAAAGCATGCATCTCAATTAGTCAGCAACCAGGTGTGGAAAGTC
CCCAGGCTCCCCAGCAGGCAGAAGTATGCAAAGCATGCATCTCAATTAGTCAGCAACCATAGTCCCGCCC
CTAACTCCGCCCATCCCGCCCCTAACTCCGCCCAGTTCCGCCCATTCTCCGCCCCATGGCTGACTAATTT
TTTTTATTTATGCAGAGGCCGAGGCCGCCTCTGCCTCTGAGCTATTCCAGAAGTAGTGAGGAGGCTTTTT
TGGAGGCCTAGGCTTTTGCAAAAAGCTCCCGGGAGCTTGTATATCCATTTTCGGATCTGATCAGCACGTG
TTGACAATTAATCATCGGCATAGTATATCGGCATAGTATAATACGACAAGGTGAGGAACTAAACCATGGC
CAAGTTGACCAGTGCCGTTCCGGTGCTCACCGCGCGCGACGTCGCCGGAGCGGTCGAGTTCTGGACCGAC
CGGCTCGGGTTCTCCCGGGACTTCGTGGAGGACGACTTCGCCGGTGTGGTCCGGGACGACGTGACCCTGT
TCATCAGCGCGGTCCAGGACCAGGTGGTGCCGGACAACACCCTGGCCTGGGTGTGGGTGCGCGGCCTGGA
CGAGCTGTACGCCGAGTGGTCGGAGGTCGTGTCCACGAACTTCCGGGACGCCTCCGGGCCGGCCATGACC
GAGATCGGCGAGCAGCCGTGGGGGCGGGAGTTCGCCCTGCGCGACCCGGCCGGCAACTGCGTGCACTTCG
TGGCCGAGGAGCAGGACTGACACGTGCTACGAGATTTCGATTCCACCGCCGCCTTCTATGAAAGGTTGGG
CTTCGGAATCGTTTTCCGGGACGCCGGCTGGATGATCCTCCAGCGCGGGGATCTCATGCTGGAGTTCTTC
GCCCACCCCAACTTGTTTATTGCAGCTTATAATGGTTACAAATAAAGCAATAGCATCACAAATTTCACAA
ATAAAGCATTTTTTTCACTGCATTCTAGTTGTGGTTTGTCCAAACTCATCAATGTATCTTATCATGTCTG
TATACCGTCGACCTCTAGCTAGAGCTTGGCGTAATCATGGTCATAGCTGTTTCCTGTGTGAAATTGTTAT
CCGCTCACAATTCCACACAACATACGAGCCGGAAGCATAAAGTGTAAAGCCTGGGGTGCCTAATGAGTGA
GCTAACTCACATTAATTGCGTTGCGCTCACTGCCCGCTTTCCAGTCGGGAAACCTGTCGTGCCAGCTGCA
TTAATGAATCGGCCAACGCGCGGGGAGAGGCGGTTTGCGTATTGGGCGCTCTTCCGCTTCCTCGCTCACT
GACTCGCTGCGCTCGGTCGTTCGGCTGCGGCGAGCGGTATCAGCTCACTCAAAGGCGGTAATACGGTTAT
CCACAGAATCAGGGGATAACGCAGGAAAGAACATGTGAGCAAAAGGCCAGCAAAAGGCCAGGAACCGTAA
AAAGGCCGCGTTGCTGGCGTTTTTCCATAGGCTCCGCCCCCCTGACGAGCATCACAAAAATCGACGCTCA
AGTCAGAGGTGGCGAAACCCGACAGGACTATAAAGATACCAGGCGTTTCCCCCTGGAAGCTCCCTCGTGC
GCTCTCCTGTTCCGACCCTGCCGCTTACCGGATACCTGTCCGCCTTTCTCCCTTCGGGAAGCGTGGCGCT
TTCTCATAGCTCACGCTGTAGGTATCTCAGTTCGGTGTAGGTCGTTCGCTCCAAGCTGGGCTGTGTGCAC
GAACCCCCCGTTCAGCCCGACCGCTGCGCCTTATCCGGTAACTATCGTCTTGAGTCCAACCCGGTAAGAC
ACGACTTATCGCCACTGGCAGCAGCCACTGGTAACAGGATTAGCAGAGCGAGGTATGTAGGCGGTGCTAC
AGAGTTCTTGAAGTGGTGGCCTAACTACGGCTACACTAGAAGAACAGTATTTGGTATCTGCGCTCTGCTG
AAGCCAGTTACCTTCGGAAAAAGAGTTGGTAGCTCTTGATCCGGCAAACAAACCACCGCTGGTAGCGGTG
GTTTTTTTGTTTGCAAGCAGCAGATTACGCGCAGAAAAAAAGGATCTCAAGAAGATCCTTTGATCTTTTC
TACGGGGTCTGACGCTCAGTGGAACGAAAACTCACGTTAAGGGATTTTGGTCATGAGATTATCAAAAAGG
ATCTTCACCTAGATCCTTTTAAATTAAAAATGAAGTTTTAAATCAATCTAAAGTATATATGAGTAAACTT
GGTCTGACAGTTACCAATGCTTAATCAGTGAGGCACCTATCTCAGCGATCTGTCTATTTCGTTCATCCAT
AGTTGCCTGACTCCCCGTCGTGTAGATAACTACGATACGGGAGGGCTTACCATCTGGCCCCAGTGCTGCA
ATGATACCGCGAGACCCACGCTCACCGGCTCCAGATTTATCAGCAATAAACCAGCCAGCCGGAAGGGCCG
AGCGCAGAAGTGGTCCTGCAACTTTATCCGCCTCCATCCAGTCTATTAATTGTTGCCGGGAAGCTAGAGT
AAGTAGTTCGCCAGTTAATAGTTTGCGCAACGTTGTTGCCATTGCTACAGGCATCGTGGTGTCACGCTCG
TCGTTTGGTATGGCTTCATTCAGCTCCGGTTCCCAACGATCAAGGCGAGTTACATGATCCCCCATGTTGT
GCAAAAAAGCGGTTAGCTCCTTCGGTCCTCCGATCGTTGTCAGAAGTAAGTTGGCCGCAGTGTTATCACT
CATGGTTATGGCAGCACTGCATAATTCTCTTACTGTCATGCCATCCGTAAGATGCTTTTCTGTGACTGGT
GAGTACTCAACCAAGTCATTCTGAGAATAGTGTATGCGGCGACCGAGTTGCTCTTGCCCGGCGTCAATAC
GGGATAATACCGCGCCACATAGCAGAACTTTAAAAGTGCTCATCATTGGAAAACGTTCTTCGGGGCGAAA
ACTCTCAAGGATCTTACCGCTGTTGAGATCCAGTTCGATGTAACCCACTCGTGCACCCAACTGATCTTCA
GCATCTTTTACTTTCACCAGCGTTTCTGGGTGAGCAAAAACAGGAAGGCAAAATGCCGCAAAAAAGGGAA
TAAGGGCGACACGGAAATGTTGAATACTCATACTCTTCCTTTTTCAATATTATTGAAGCATTTATCAGGG
TTATTGTCTCATGAGCGGATACATATTTGAATGTATTTAGAAAAATAAACAAATAGGGGTTCCGCGCACA
TTTCCCCGAAAAGTGCCACCTGAC
Features (pLannotate 1.2.2; 33 found; start..end, strand, type, name):
     31..83      -  misc_feature   bom (fragment): basis of mobility region from pBR322
    238..617     +  enhancer       CMV enhancer: human cytomegalovirus immediate early enhancer
    618..817     +  promoter       CMV promoter: human cytomegalovirus (CMV) immediate early promoter
    835..1015    +  LTR            5' LTR (truncated): truncated 5' long terminal repeat (LTR) from HIV-1
   1062..1187    +  misc_feature   HIV-1 Ψ: packaging signal of human immunodeficiency virus type 1
   1171..1534    +  CDS            HIV-1 gag (fragment): gag protein from human immunodeficiency virus 1; gag
   1680..1913    +  misc_feature   RRE: The Rev response element (RRE) of HIV-1 allows for Rev-dependent mRNA export from the nucleus to the cytoplasm.
   2290..2390    +  CDS            Rev (fragment): human immunodeficiency virus 1 (HIV-1) Rev protein; rev; enhances nuclear export of unspliced and incompletely spliced viral mRNAs
   2440..2557    +  misc_feature   cPPT/CTS: central polypurine tract and central termination sequence of HIV-1
   2620..2686    +  CDS            small t antigen (fragment): SV40 (simian virus 40) small t antigen
   2693..3871    +  promoter       EF-1α promoter: strong constitutive promoter for human elongation factor EF-1α
   3888..3906    +  promoter       T7 promoter: promoter for bacteriophage T7 RNA polymerase
   3926..3962    -  misc_feature   MCS (fragment): pBluescript multiple cloning site
   3970..5010    +  CDS            KLF1: KLF1_HUMAN - Also known as EKLF. Experimental evidence at protein level: Swiss-Prot protein existence level 1. Transcription regulator of erythrocyte development that probably serves as a general switch factor during erythropoiesis. Is a dual regulator of fetal-to-adult globin switching. Binds to the CACCC box in the beta-globin gene promoter and acts as a preferential activator of this gene. Furthermore, it binds to the BCL11A promoter and activates expression of BCL11A, which in turn represses the HBG1 and HBG2 genes. This dual activity ensures that, in most adults, fetal hemoglobin levels a
   5122..6144    +  CDS            hph: KHYB_ECOLX - Experimental evidence at protein level: Swiss-Prot protein existence level 1. The aminoglycoside phosphotransferases achieve inactivation of their antibiotic substrates by phosphorylation. Only phosphorylates hygromycin and closely related compounds such as demethyl analogs and destomycin. From Escherichia coli.
   6228..6341    +  CDS            nef (fragment): NEF_HV1LA - Experimental evidence at protein level: Swiss-Prot protein existence level 1. Extracellular Nef protein targets CD4(+) T-lymphocytes for apoptosis by interacting with CXCR4 surface receptors. From Human immunodeficiency virus type 1 group M subtype B (isolate Lai) (HIV-1).
   6339..6372    +  protein_bind   loxP: Cre-mediated recombination occurs in the 8-bp core sequence (GCATACAT). Cre recombinase
   6397..6577    +  LTR            5' LTR (truncated): truncated 5' long terminal repeat (LTR) from HIV-1
   6609..6833    +  polyA_signal   bGH poly(A) signal: bovine growth hormone polyadenylation signal
   6837..6858    +  promoter       SV40 promoter (fragment): SV40 enhancer and early promoter
   6879..7307    +  rep_origin     f1 ori (sequence partly withheld): f1 bacteriophage origin of replication; arrow indicates direction of (+) strand synthesis
   7321..7650    +  promoter       SV40 promoter: SV40 enhancer and early promoter
   7698..7745    +  promoter       EM7 promoter: synthetic bacterial promoter&nbsp
   7764..8138    +  CDS            BleoR: antibiotic-binding protein; Sh ble from Streptoalloteichus hindustanus; confers resistance to bleomycin, phleomycin, and Zeocin™
   8148..8273    +  CDS            ble (fragment): BLE_KLEPN - Experimental evidence at protein level: Swiss-Prot protein existence level 1. Binding protein with a strong affinity to the bleomycin family of antibiotics. Binds to CL990; an antimitotic-antibiotic compound. From Klebsiella pneumoniae.
   8268..8389    +  polyA_signal   SV40 poly(A) signal: SV40 polyadenylation signal
   8462..8478    -  protein_bind   lac operator: The lac repressor binds to the lac operator to inhibit transcription in E. coli. This inhibition can be relieved by adding lactose or isopropyl-β-D-thiogalactopyranoside (IPTG). lac repressor encoded by lacI
   8486..8516    -  promoter       lac promoter: promoter for the E. coli lac operon
   8531..8552    -  protein_bind   CAP binding site: CAP binding activates transcription in the presence of cAMP. E. coli catabolite activator protein
   8565..8657    -  CDS            lacI (fragment): lac repressor; lacI; The lac repressor binds to the lac operator to inhibit transcription in E. coli. This inhibition can be relieved by adding lactose or isopropyl-β-D-thiogalactopyranoside (IPTG).
   8840..9428    -  rep_origin     ori: high-copy-number ColE1/pMB1/pBR322/pUC origin of replication
   9599..10459   -  CDS            AmpR: β-lactamase; bla; confers resistance to ampicillin, carbenicillin, and related antibiotics
  10460..10564   -  promoter       AmpR promoter: bla
