[The description below was written by a language model from this plasmid's Addgene catalogue record and pLannotate feature annotations shown in this document.]
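Description:
EF1a_KLF1_P2A_Hygro_Barcode is a lentiviral transfer plasmid of about 10.6 kb for expressing human KLF1 (also called EKLF), an erythroid transcription regulator, in mammalian cells. The parental backbone is recorded as unknown, but the annotated features show a typical third-generation HIV-1-derived layout. A CMV enhancer/promoter drives a truncated 5' LTR, followed by the Ψ packaging signal with a partial gag sequence, the Rev response element and the cPPT/CTS. A second truncated LTR lies downstream of the cargo, preceded by a loxP site and followed by a bGH polyadenylation signal. In bacteria the plasmid replicates from a high-copy ColE1/pUC origin and is selected with ampicillin. An f1 origin is also present. Outside the viral genome there is an SV40/EM7-driven bleomycin/Zeocin resistance cassette, which would not be packaged.

The payload is a single transcription unit under the constitutive EF-1α promoter. The KLF1 coding sequence, inserted by Gibson assembly at a retained BamHI site, is followed by the hygromycin phosphotransferase gene (hph). The construct name indicates that a P2A self-cleaving peptide links the two, so that one transcript would yield separate KLF1 and resistance proteins, although the P2A itself is not annotated in the feature table. Hygromycin selection therefore enriches for transduced cells that express the factor. The vector also carries a barcode that allows the transcript to be detected by single-cell RNA-seq. Its position is likewise not annotated, so the record does not show where it sits. According to the record, the plasmid belongs to work on pooled overexpression screens that map cellular reprogramming using paired fitness and single-cell transcriptome readouts.
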