Addgene plasmid #120488: EF1a_KLF1_P2A_Hygro_Barcode
Purpose: Barcoded lentiviral vector to express KLF1 in mammalian cells under control of EF1a promoter. Barcoded for transcript detection in single cell RNA-seq.
Depositing lab: Prashant Mali. Depositing organization: University of California, San Diego (UCSD). Publication: Mapping Cellular Reprogramming via Pooled Overexpression Screens with Paired Fitness and Single-Cell RNA-Sequencing Readout. Parekh U, Wu Y, Zhao D, Worlikar A, Shah N, Zhang K, Mali P. Cell Syst. 2018 Nov 12. pii: S2405-4712(18)30433-2. doi: 10.1016/j.cels.2018.10.008. PubMed 30448000.
Backbone
  Vector backbone: Unknown
  Backbone size w/o insert (bp): 9514
  Vector type: Lentiviral
  Selectable markers: Hygromycin
Growth in bacteria
  Bacterial resistance: Ampicillin, 100 μg/mL
  Growth temperature: 37°C
  Growth strain: Stbl3
  Copy number: High Copy
Gene/Insert
  Gene/Insert name: KLF1
  Species: H. sapiens (human)
  Insert size (bp): 1086
  Entrez Gene: KLF1 (a.k.a. EKLF, EKLF/KLF1)
  Promoter: EF1a
  Cloning method: Gibson Cloning
  Sequencing primers: 5′ 5'-ttctcaagcctcagacagtgg-3'
Terms and licenses: Academic/Nonprofit Terms; Industry Terms: Not Available to Industry
Depositor comments: 5' cloning site: BamHI (not destroyed), 3' cloning site: BamHI (not destroyed).
How to cite: EF1a_KLF1_P2A_Hygro_Barcode was a gift from Prashant Mali (Addgene plasmid # 120488 ; http://n2t.net/addgene:120488 ; RRID:Addgene_120488)
