>Addgene plasmid #120488 | EF1a_KLF1_P2A_Hygro_Barcode | depositor partial sequence | sequence record 228832 | KLF1 gene
ATGGCGACTGCGGAGACAGCACTTCCATCAATCTCAACACTCACTGCACTGGGGCCATTTCCAGATACCC
AGGACGATTTCCTTAAGTGGTGGCGGTCCGAAGAGGCTCAAGACATGGGACCTGGTCCGCCGGATCCCAC
CGAACCTCCTCTGCATGTCAAAAGTGAAGATCAGCCTGGCGAGGAAGAGGATGACGAAAGGGGTGCCGAC
GCCACTTGGGACTTGGATCTTCTCCTTACCAATTTCTCTGGTCCGGAACCTGGCGGGGCACCACAGACGT
GCGCTCTCGCTCCCTCAGAAGCGAGCGGGGCTCAGTACCCACCCCCTCCCGAAACTCTGGGAGCCTATGC
TGGGGGTCCTGGACTGGTGGCTGGGTTGCTTGGTAGTGAGGACCATTCTGGCTGGGTACGCCCCGCTTTG
AGGGCCCGCGCTCCGGACGCCTTTGTGGGACCGGCGCTCGCTCCTGCACCGGCTCCGGAACCAAAAGCCC
TCGCGCTGCAGCCCGTGTACCCCGGACCCGGAGCCGGATCCTCAGGGGGATACTTCCCACGGACCGGACT
CAGCGTTCCAGCGGCTTCCGGGGCGCCATACGGATTGTTGAGCGGCTACCCGGCTATGTATCCCGCTCCC
CAGTACCAAGGACACTTCCAATTGTTCCGGGGTCTTCAAGGGCCTGCGCCCGGGCCTGCTACCAGTCCCA
GTTTCCTCAGTTGTCTGGGACCGGGAACTGTTGGCACTGGACTTGGCGGGACTGCAGAGGACCCAGGCGT
TATAGCAGAGACAGCGCCAAGTAAAAGGGGCCGACGAAGCTGGGCCAGGAAACGCCAAGCTGCGCACACT
TGTGCCCATCCAGGTTGCGGTAAATCCTACACGAAGAGCAGTCATCTTAAAGCACATCTTCGCACACACA
CGGGCGAGAAGCCCTACGCCTGTACTTGGGAAGGTTGCGGCTGGAGATTCGCTAGATCTGACGAGCTCAC
CCGGCATTATCGAAAACACACTGGCCAGCGACCGTTCCGGTGCCAACTCTGCCCAAGGGCGTTCAGTCGC
TCAGATCATCTGGCTTTGCATATGAAGCGACACCTT
