>Addgene plasmid #120488 | EF1a_KLF1_P2A_Hygro_Barcode | depositor partial sequence | sequence record 228833 | KLF1 barcode
TAGAATGTTAACGCAACCTT
